>Addgene plasmid #132418 | OA-1050L (UASt-CasRx) | addgene full sequence | sequence record 259407 | Addgene NGS Result
TATCCACAGAATCAGGGGATAACGCAGGAAAGAACATGTGAGCAAAAGGCCAGCAAAAGGCCAGGAACCG
TAAAAAGGCCGCGTTGCTGGCGTTTTTCCATAGGCTCCGCCCCCCTGACGAGCATCACAAAAATCGACGC
TCAAGTCAGAGGTGGCGAAACCCGACAGGACTATAAAGATACCAGGCGTTTCCCCCTGGAAGCTCCCTCG
TGCGCTCTCCTGTTCCGACCCTGCCGCTTACCGGATACCTGTCCGCCTTTCTCCCTTCGGGAAGCGTGGC
GCTTTCTCATAGCTCACGCTGTAGGTATCTCAGTTCGGTGTAGGTCGTTCGCTCCAAGCTGGGCTGTGTG
CACGAACCCCCCGTTCAGCCCGACCGCTGCGCCTTATCCGGTAACTATCGTCTTGAGTCCAACCCGGTAA
GACACGACTTATCGCCACTGGCAGCAGCCACTGGTAACAGGATTAGCAGAGCGAGGTATGTAGGCGGTGC
TACAGAGTTCTTGAAGTGGTGGCCTAACTACGGCTACACTAGAAGAACAGTATTTGGTATCTGCGCTCTG
CTGAAGCCAGTTACCTTCGGAAAAAGAGTTGGTAGCTCTTGATCCGGCAAACAAACCACCGCTGGTAGCG
GTGGTTTTTTTGTTTGCAAGCAGCAGATTACGCGCAGAAAAAAAGGATCTCAAGAAGATCCTTTGATCTT
TTCTACGGGGTCTGACGCTCAGTGGAACGAAAACTCACGTTAAGGGATTTTGGTCATGAGATTATCAAAA
AGGATCTTCACCTAGATCCTTTTAAATTAAAAATGAAGTTTTAAATCAATCTAAAGTATATATGAGTAAA
CTTGGTCTGACAGTTACCAATGCTTAATCAGTGAGGCACCTATCTCAGCGATCTGTCTATTTCGTTCATC
CATAGTTGCCTGACTCCCCGTCGTGTAGATAACTACGATACGGGAGGGCTTACCATCTGGCCCCAGTGCT
GCAATGATACCGCGAGACCCACGCTCACCGGCTCCAGATTTATCAGCAATAAACCAGCCAGCCGGAAGGG
CCGAGCGCAGAAGTGGTCCTGCAACTTTATCCGCCTCCATCCAGTCTATTAATTGTTGCCGGGAAGCTAG
AGTAAGTAGTTCGCCAGTTAATAGTTTGCGCAACGTTGTTGCCATTGCTACAGGCATCGTGGTGTCACGC
TCGTCGTTTGGTATGGCTTCATTCAGCTCCGGTTCCCAACGATCAAGGCGAGTTACATGATCCCCCATGT
TGTGCAAAAAAGCGGTTAGCTCCTTCGGTCCTCCGATCGTTGTCAGAAGTAAGTTGGCCGCAGTGTTATC
ACTCATGGTTATGGCAGCACTGCATAATTCTCTTACTGTCATGCCATCCGTAAGATGCTTTTCTGTGACT
GGTGAGTACTCAACCAAGTCATTCTGAGAATAGTGTATGCGGCGACCGAGTTGCTCTTGCCCGGCGTCAA
TACGGGATAATACCGCGCCACATAGCAGAACTTTAAAAGTGCTCATCATTGGAAAACGTTCTTCGGGGCG
AAAACTCTCAAGGATCTTACCGCTGTTGAGATCCAGTTCGATGTAACCCACTCGTGCACCCAACTGATCT
TCAGCATCTTTTACTTTCACCAGCGTTTCTGGGTGAGCAAAAACAGGAAGGCAAAATGCCGCAAAAAAGG
GAATAAGGGCGACACGGAAATGTTGAATACTCATACTCTTCCTTTTTCAATATTATTGAAGCATTTATCA
GGGTTATTGTCTCATGAGCGGATACATATTTGAATGTATTTAGAAAAATAAACAAATAGGGGTTCCGCGC
ACATTTCCCCGAAAAGTGCCACCTGACGTCTAAGAAACCATTATTATCATGACATTAACCTATAAAAATA
GGCGTATCACGAGGCCCTTTCGTCTCGCGCGTTTCGGTGATGACGGTGAAAACCTCTGACACATGCAGCT
CCCGGAGACGGTCACAGCTTGTCTGTAAGCGGATGCCGGGAGCAGACAAGCCCGTCAGGGCGCGTCAGCG
GGTGTTGGCGGGTGTCGGGGCTGGCTTAACTATGCGGCATCAGAGCAGATTGTACTGAGAGTGCACCATA
TGCGGTGTGAAATACCGCACAGATGCGTAAGGAGAAAATACCGCATCAGGCGCCATTCGCCATTCAGGCT
GCGCAACTGTTGGGAAGGGCGATCGGTGCGGGCCTCTTCGCTATTACGCCAGCTGGCGAAAGGGGGATGT
GCTGCAAGGCGATTAAGTTGGGTAACGCCAGGGTTTTCCCAGTCACGACGTTGTAAAACGACGGCCAGTG
CCAAGCTTTGTTTAAAAATATAACAAAATTGTGATCCCACAAAATGAAGTGGGGCAAAATCAAATAATTA
ATAGTGTCCGTAAACTTGTTGGTCTTCAACTTTTTGAGGAACACGTTGGACGGCAAATCCGTGACTATAA
CACAAGTTGATTTAATAATTTTAGCCAACACGTCGGGCTGCGTGTTTTTTGCCGACGCGTCTGTGTACAC
GTTGATTAACTGGTCGATTAAACTGTTGAAATAATTTAATTTTTGGTTCTTCTTTAAATCTGTGATGAAA
TTTTTTAAAATAACTTTAAATTCTTCATTGGTAAAAAATGCCACGTTTTGCAACTTGTGAGGGTCTAATA
TGAGGTCAAACTCAGTAGGAGTTTTATCCAAAAAAGAAAACATGATTACGTCTGTACACGAACGCGTATT
AACGCAGAGTGCAAAGTATAAGAGGGTTAAAAAATATATTTTACGCACCATATACGCATCGGGTTGATAT
CGTTAATATGGATCAATTTGAACAGTTGATTAACGTGTCTCTGCTCAAGTCTTTGATCAAAACGCAAATC
GACGAAAATGTGTCGGACAATATCAAGTCGATGAGCGAAAAACTAAAAAGGCTAGAATACGACAATCTCA
CAGACAGCGTTGAGATATACGGTATTCACGACAGCAGGCTGAATAATAAAAAAATTAGAAACTATTATTT
AACCCTAGAAAGATAATCATATTGTGACGTACGTTAAAGATAATCATGCGTAAAATTGACGCATGTGTTT
TATCGGTCTGTATATCGAGGTTTATTTATTAATTTGAATAGATATTAAGTTTTATTATATTTACACTTAC
ATACTAATAATAAATTCAACAAACAATTTATTTATGTTTATTTATTTATTAAAAAAAAACAAAAACTCAA
AATTTCTTCTATAAAGTAACAAAACTTTTAAACATTCTCTCTTTTACAAAAATAAACTTATTTTGTACTT
TAAAAACAGTCATGTTGTATTATAAAATAAGTAATTAGCTTAACTTATACATAATAGAAACAAATTATAC
TTATTAGTCAGTCAGAAACAACTTTGGCACATATCAATATTATGCTCTCGACAAATAACTTTTTTGCATT
TTTTGCACGATGCATTTGCCTTTCGCCTTATTTTAGAGGGGCAGTAAGTACAGTAAGTACGTTTTTTCAT
TACTGGCTCTTCAGTACTGTCATCTGATGTACCAGGCACTTCATTTGGCAAAATATTAGAGATATTATCG
CGCAAATATCTCTTCAAAGTAGGAGCTTCTAAACGCTTACGCATAAACGATGACGTCAGGCTCATGTAAA
GGTTTCTCATAAATTTTTTGCGACTTTGAACCTTTTCTCCCTTGCTACTGACATTATGGCTGTATATAAT
AAAAGAATTTATGCAGGCAATGTTTATCATTCCGTACAATAATGCCATAGGCCACCTATTCGTCTTCCTA
CTGCAGGTCATCACAGAACACATTTGGTCTAGCGTGTCCACTCCGCCTTTAGTTTGATTATAATACATAA
CCATTTGCGGTTTACCGGTACTTTCGTTGATAGAAGCATCCTCATCACAAGATGATAATAAGTATACCAT
CTTAGCTGGCTTCGGTTTATATGAGACGAGAGTAAGGGGTCCGTCAAAACAAAACATCGATGTTCCCACT
GGCCTGGAGCGACTGTTTTTCAGTACTTCCGGTATCTCGCGTTTGTTTGATCGCACGGTTCCCACAATGG
TTAATTCGAGCTCGCCCGGGGTCCTAGGTCGACGATGTAGGTCACGGTCTCGAAGCCGCGGTGCGGGTGC
CAGGGCGTGCCCTTGGGCTCCCCGGGCGCGTACTCCACCTCACCCATCTGGTCCATCATGATGAACGGGT
CGAGGTGGCGGTAGTTGATCCCGGCGAACGCGCGGCGCACCGGGAAGCCCTCGCCCTCGAAACCGCTGGG
CGCGGTGGTCACGGTGAGCACGGGACGTGCGACGGCGTCGGCGGGTGCGGATACGCGGGGCAGCGTCAGC
GGGTTCTCGACGGTCACGGCGGGCATGTCGACGCGGCCGCAACCAACAACACTAGTAGTACCAGCTTATA
ACTTCGTATAATGTATGCTATACGAAGTTATCTGCAGGCAGGTCGGAGTACTGTCCTCCGAGCGGAGTAC
TGTCCTCCGAGCGGAGTACTGTCCTCCGAGCGGAGTACTGTCCTCCGAGCGGAGTACTGTCCTCCGAGCG
GAGACTCCCATGGATAACTTCGTATAATGTATGCTATACGAAGTTATGGATCCGCAGGTCGGAGTACTGT
CCTCCGAGCGGAGTACTGTCCTCCGAGCGGAGTACTGTCCTCCGAGCGGAGTACTGTCCTCCGAGCGGAG
TACTGTCCTCCGAGCGGAGACTCGTCGACAGCGAGCGCCGGAGTATAAATAGAGGCGCTTCGTCTACGGA
GCGACAATTCAATTCAAACAAGCAAAGTGAACACGTCGCTAAGCGAAAGCTAAGCAAATAAACAAGCGCA
GCTGAACAAGCTAAACAATCTGCAGTAAAGTGCAAGTTAAAGTGAATCAATTAAAAGTAACCAGCAACCA
AGTAAATCAACTGCAACTACTGAAATCTGCCAAGAAGTAATTATTGAATACAAGAAGAGAACTCTGAATA
GGGAATTGGGTTTAAACATGAGCCCCAAGAAGAAGAGAAAGGTGGAGGCCAGCATCGAAAAAAAAAAGTC
CTTCGCCAAGGGCATGGGCGTGAAGTCCACACTCGTGTCCGGCTCCAAAGTGTACATGACAACCTTCGCC
GAAGGCAGCGACGCCAGGCTGGAAAAGATCGTGGAGGGCGACAGCATCAGGAGCGTGAATGAGGGCGAGG
CCTTCAGCGCTGAAATGGCCGATAAAAACGCCGGCTATAAGATCGGCAACGCCAAATTCAGCCATCCTAA
GGGCTACGCCGTGGTGGCTAACAACCCTCTGTATACAGGACCCGTCCAGCAGGATATGCTCGGCCTGAAG
GAAACTCTGGAAAAGAGGTACTTCGGCGAGAGCGCTGATGGCAATGACAATATTTGTATCCAGGTGATCC
ATAACATCCTGGACATTGAAAAAATCCTCGCCGAATACATTACCAACGCCGCCTACGCCGTCAACAATAT
CTCCGGCCTGGATAAGGACATTATTGGATTCGGCAAGTTCTCCACAGTGTATACCTACGACGAATTCAAA
GACCCCGAGCACCATAGGGCCGCTTTCAACAATAACGATAAGCTCATCAACGCCATCAAGGCCCAGTATG
ACGAGTTCGACAACTTCCTCGATAACCCCAGACTCGGCTATTTCGGCCAGGCCTTTTTCAGCAAGGAGGG
CAGAAATTACATCATCAATTACGGCAACGAATGCTATGACATTCTGGCCCTCCTGAGCGGACTGAGGCAC
TGGGTGGTCCATAACAACGAAGAAGAGTCCAGGATCTCCAGGACCTGGCTCTACAACCTCGATAAGAACC
TCGACAACGAATACATCTCCACCCTCAACTACCTCTACGACAGGATCACCAATGAGCTGACCAACTCCTT
CTCCAAGAACTCCGCCGCCAACGTGAACTATATTGCCGAAACTCTGGGAATCAACCCTGCCGAATTCGCC
GAACAATATTTCAGATTCAGCATTATGAAAGAGCAGAAAAACCTCGGATTCAATATCACCAAGCTCAGGG
AAGTGATGCTGGACAGGAAGGATATGTCCGAGATCAGGAAAAATCATAAGGTGTTCGACTCCATCAGGAC
CAAGGTCTACACCATGATGGACTTTGTGATTTATAGGTATTACATCGAAGAGGATGCCAAGGTGGCTGCC
GCCAATAAGTCCCTCCCCGATAATGAGAAGTCCCTGAGCGAGAAGGATATCTTTGTGATTAACCTGAGGG
GCTCCTTCAACGACGACCAGAAGGATGCCCTCTACTACGATGAAGCTAATAGAATTTGGAGAAAGCTCGA
AAATATCATGCACAACATCAAGGAATTTAGGGGAAACAAGACAAGAGAGTATAAGAAGAAGGACGCCCCT
AGACTGCCCAGAATCCTGCCCGCTGGCCGTGATGTTTCCGCCTTCAGCAAACTCATGTATGCCCTGACCA
TGTTCCTGGATGGCAAGGAGATCAACGACCTCCTGACCACCCTGATTAATAAATTCGATAACATCCAGAG
CTTCCTGAAGGTGATGCCTCTCATCGGAGTCAACGCTAAGTTCGTGGAGGAATACGCCTTTTTCAAAGAC
TCCGCCAAGATCGCCGATGAGCTGAGGCTGATCAAGTCCTTCGCTAGAATGGGAGAACCTATTGCCGATG
CCAGGAGGGCCATGTATATCGACGCCATCCGTATTTTAGGAACCAACCTGTCCTATGATGAGCTCAAGGC
CCTCGCCGACACCTTTTCCCTGGACGAGAACGGAAACAAGCTCAAGAAAGGCAAGCACGGCATGAGAAAT
TTCATTATTAATAACGTGATCAGCAATAAAAGGTTCCACTACCTGATCAGATACGGTGATCCTGCCCACC
TCCATGAGATCGCCAAAAACGAGGCCGTGGTGAAGTTCGTGCTCGGCAGGATCGCTGACATCCAGAAAAA
ACAGGGCCAGAACGGCAAGAACCAGATCGACAGGTACTACGAAACTTGTATCGGAAAGGATAAGGGCAAG
AGCGTGAGCGAAAAGGTGGACGCTCTCACAAAGATCATCACCGGAATGAACTACGACCAATTCGACAAGA
AAAGGAGCGTCATTGAGGACACCGGCAGGGAAAACGCCGAGAGGGAGAAGTTTAAAAAGATCATCAGCCT
GTACCTCACCGTGATCTACCACATCCTCAAGAATATTGTCAATATCAACGCCAGGTACGTCATCGGATTC
CATTGCGTCGAGCGTGATGCTCAACTGTACAAGGAGAAAGGCTACGACATCAATCTCAAGAAACTGGAAG
AGAAGGGATTCAGCTCCGTCACCAAGCTCTGCGCTGGCATTGATGAAACTGCCCCCGATAAGAGAAAGGA
CGTGGAAAAGGAGATGGCTGAAAGAGCCAAGGAGAGCATTGACAGCCTCGAGAGCGCCAACCCCAAGCTG
TATGCCAATTACATCAAATACAGCGACGAGAAGAAAGCCGAGGAGTTCACCAGGCAGATTAACAGGGAGA
AGGCCAAAACCGCCCTGAACGCCTACCTGAGGAACACCAAGTGGAATGTGATCATCAGGGAGGACCTCCT
GAGAATTGACAACAAGACATGTACCCTGTTCAGAAACAAGGCCGTCCACCTGGAAGTGGCCAGGTATGTC
CACGCCTATATCAACGACATTGCCGAGGTCAATTCCTACTTCCAACTGTACCATTACATCATGCAGAGAA
TTATCATGAATGAGAGGTACGAGAAAAGCAGCGGAAAGGTGTCCGAGTACTTCGACGCTGTGAATGACGA
GAAGAAGTACAACGATAGGCTCCTGAAACTGCTGTGTGTGCCTTTCGGCTACTGTATCCCCAGGTTTAAG
AACCTGAGCATCGAGGCCCTGTTCGATAGGAACGAGGCCGCCAAGTTCGACAAGGAGAAAAAGAAGGTGT
CCGGCAATTCCGGATCCGGACCTAAGAAAAAGAGGAAGGTGGCGGCCGCTTACCCATACGATGTTCCAGA
TTACGCTTAAGCTAGCTAGAATGAATCGTTTTTAAAATAACAAATCAATTGTTTTATAATATTCGTACGA
TTCTTTGATTATGTAATAAAATGTGATCATTAGGAAGATTACGAAAAATATAAAAAATATGAGTTCTGTG
TGTATAACAAATGCTGTAAACGCCACAATTGTGTTTGTTGCAAATAAACCCATGATTATTTGATTAAAAT
TGTTGTTTTCTTTGTTCATAGACAATAGTGTGTTTTGCCTAAACGTGTACTGCATAAACTCCATGCGAGT
GTATAGCGAGCTAGTGGCTAACGCTTGCCCCACCAAAGTAGATTCGTCAAAATCCTCAATTTCATCACCC
TCCTCCAAGTTTAACATTTGGCCGTCGGAATTAACTTCTAAAGATGCCACATAATCTAATAAATGAAATA
GAGATTCAAACGTGGCGTCATCGTCCGTTTCGACCATTTCCGAAAAGAACTCGGGCATAAACTCTATGAT
TTCTCTGGACGTGGTGTTGTCGAAACTCTCAAAGTACGCAGTCAGGAACGTGCGCGACATGTCGTCGGGA
AACTCGCGCGGAAACATGTTGTTGTAACCGAACGGGTCCCATAGCGCCAAAACCAAATCTGCCAGCGTCA
ATAGAATGAGCACGATGCCGACAATGGAGCTGGCTTGGATAGCGATTCGAGTTAACGGCCGGGGCGCGCC
CATACTCGGTGGCCTCCCCACCACCAACTTTTTTGCACTGCAAAAAAACACGCTTTTGCACGCGGGCCCA
TACATAGTACAAACTCTACGTTTCGTAGACTATTTTACATAAATAGTCTACACCGTTGTATACGCTCCAA
ATACACTACCACACATTGAACCTTTTTGCAGTGCAAAAAAGTACGTGTCGGCAGTCACGTAGGCCGGCCT
TATCGGGTCGCGTCCTGTCACGTACGAATCACATTATCGGACCGGACGAGTGTTGTCTTATCGTGACAGG
ACGCCAGCTTCCTGTGTTGCTAACCGCAGCCGGACGCAACTCCTTATCGGAACAGGACGCGCCTCCATAT
CAGCCGCGCGTTATCTCATGCGCGTGACCGGACACGAGGCGCCCGTCCCGCTTATCGCGCCTATAAATAC
AGCCCGCAACGATCTGGTAAACACAGTTGAACAGCATCTGTTACAGCGACACAACATGAGCCGGTCCAAC
AACGCCAACGCGCCCACGCCATCCAACCGCCGCCGCAACCTGTCTCTGGTGATGGTGCGCTCCTCCAAGA
ACGTCATCAAGGAGTTCATGCGCTTCAAGGTGCGCATGGAGGGCACCGTGAACGGCCACGAGTTCGAGAT
CGAGGGCGAGGGCGAGGGCCGCCCCTACGAGGGCCACAACACCGTGAAGCTGAAGGTGACCAAGGGCGGC
CCCCTGCCCTTCGCCTGGGACATCCTGTCCCCCCAGTTCCAGTACGGCTCCAAGGTGTACGTGAAGCACC
CCGCCGACATCCCCGACTACAAGAAGCTGTCCTTCCCCGAGGGCTTCAAGTGGGAGCGCGTGATGAACTT
CGAGGACGGCGGCGTGGTGACCGTGACCCAGGACTCCTCCCTGCAGGACGGCTGCTTCATCTACAAGGTG
AAGTTCATCGGCGTGAACTTCCCCTCCGACGGCCCCGTAATGCAGAAGAAGACCATGGGCTGGGAGGCCT
CCACCGAGCGCCTGTACCCCCGCGACGGCGTGCTGAAGGGCGAGATCCACAAGGCCCTGAAGCTGAAGGA
CGGCGGCCACTACCTGGTGGAGTTCAAGTCCATCTACATGGCCAAGAAGCCCGTGCAGCTGCCCGGCTAC
TACTACGTGGACTCCAAGCTGGACATCACCTCCCACAACGAGGACTACACCATCGTGGAGCAGTACGAGC
GCACCGAGGGCCGCCACCACCTGTTCCTGTAGGACTCTAGATCATAATCAGCCATACCACATTTGTAGAG
GTTTTACTTGCTTTAAAAAACCTCCCACACCTCCCCCTGAACCTGAAACATAAAATGAATGCAATTGTTG
TTGTTAACTTGTTTATTGCAGCTTATAATGGTTACAAATAAAGCAATAGCATCACAAATTTCACAAATAA
AGCATTTTTTTCACTGCATTCTAGTTGTGGTTTGTCCAAACTCATCAATGTATCTTAAAGCTTCTAGGCC
GGCCGATCTCGGATCTGACAATGTTCAGTGCAGAGACTCGGCTACGCCTCGTGGACTTTGAAGTTGACCA
ACAATGTTTATTCTTACCTCTAATAGTCCTCTGTGGCAAGGTCAAGATTCTGTTAGAAGCCAATGAAGAA
CCTGGTTGTTCAATAACATTTTGTTCGTCTAATATTTCACTACCGCTTGACGTTGGCTGCACTTCATGTA
CCTCATCTATAAACGCTTCTTCTGTATCGCTCTGGACGTCATCTTCACTTACGTGATCTGATATTTCACT
GTCAGAATCCTCACCAACAAGCTCGTCATCGCTTTGCAGAAGAGCAGAGAGGATATGCTCATCGTCTAAA
GAACTACCCATTTTATTATATATTAGTCACGATATCTATAACAAGAAAATATATATATAATAAGTTATCA
CGTAAGTAGAACATGAAATAACAATATAATTATCGTATGAGTTAAATCTTAAAAGTCACGTAAAAGATAA
TCATGCGTCATTTTGACTCACGCGGTCGTTATAGTTCAAAATCAGTGACACTTACCGCATTGACAAGCAC
GCCTCACGGGAGCTCCAAGCGGCGACTGAGATGTCCTAAATGCACAGCGACGGATTCGCGCTATTTAGAA
AGAGAGAGCAATATTTCAAGAATGCATGCGTCAATTTTACGCAGACTATCTTTCTAGGGTTAAAAAAGAT
TTGCGCTTTACTCGACCTAAACTTTAAACACGTCATAGAATCTTCGTTTGACAAAAACCACATTGTGGCC
AAGCTGTGTGACGCGACGCGCGCTAAAGAATGGCAAACCAAGTCGCGCGAGCGTCGACTCTAGAGGATCC
CCGGGTACCGAGCTCGAATTCGTAATCATGTCATAGCTGTTTCCTGTGTGAAATTGTTATCCGCTCACAA
TTCCACACAACATACGAGCCGGAAGCATAAAGTGTAAAGCCTGGGGTGCCTAATGAGTGAGCTAACTCAC
ATTAATTGCGTTGCGCTCACTGCCCGCTTTCCAGTCGGGAAACCTGTCGTGCCAGCTGCATTAATGAATC
GGCCAACGCGCGGGGAGAGGCGGTTTGCGTATTGGGCGCTCTTCCGCTTCCTCGCTCACTGACTCGCTGC
GCTCGGTCGTTCGGCTGCGGCGAGCGGTATCAGCTCACTCAAAGGCGGTAATACGGT
Features (pLannotate 1.2.2; 29 found; start..end, strand, type, name):
     95..683     -  rep_origin     ori: high-copy-number ColE1/pMB1/pBR322/pUC origin of replication
    854..1714    -  CDS            AmpR: β-lactamase; bla; confers resistance to ampicillin, carbenicillin, and related antibiotics
   1715..1819    -  promoter       AmpR promoter: bla
   1914..1949    +  CDS            rop (fragment): Rop protein, which maintains plasmids at low copy number; rop
   2051..2150    +  misc_feature   bom (fragment): basis of mobility region from pBR322
   2156..2310    -  CDS            lacZα (fragment): LacZα fragment of β-galactosidase; lacZ fragment
   2314..2781    -  CDS            LEF-9 (fragment): LEF9_NPVAC - Experimental evidence at protein level: Swiss-Prot protein existence level 1. Component of the viral DNA-dependent RNA polymerase which is composed of four equimolar subunits of LEF-4, LEF-8, LEF-9, and p47. Plays an essential role in late and very late gene expression. From Autographa californica nuclear polyhedrosis virus (AcMNPV).
   2808..3011    +  CDS            FP (fragment): FP25_NPVAC - Experimental evidence at protein level: Swiss-Prot protein existence level 1. From Autographa californica nuclear polyhedrosis virus (AcMNPV).
   4109..4178    +  protein_bind   attB: attB site for the φC31 integrase (Groth et al., 2000) phage φC31 integrase
   4408..4441    -  protein_bind   loxP: Cre-mediated recombination occurs in the 8-bp core sequence (GCATACAT). Cre recombinase
   4454..4548    +  protein_bind   5X UAS: five tandem copies of the "ScaI site" 17-mer CGGAGTACTGTCCTCCG, an upstream activating sequence (UAS) that efficiently binds yeast Gal4 (Webster et al., 1988; Pfeiffer et al., 2010) GAL4
   4564..4597    -  protein_bind   loxP: Cre-mediated recombination occurs in the 8-bp core sequence (GCATACAT). Cre recombinase
   4610..4704    +  protein_bind   5X UAS: five tandem copies of the "ScaI site" 17-mer CGGAGTACTGTCCTCCG, an upstream activating sequence (UAS) that efficiently binds yeast Gal4 (Webster et al., 1988; Pfeiffer et al., 2010) GAL4
   4728..4966    +  promoter       hsp70 promoter: Drosophila melanogaster hsp70Bb promoter
   5024..7921    +  CDS            RfxCas13d: RNA-targeting Type VI CRISPR protein from Ruminococcus flavefaciens strain XPD3002 (Konermann et al., 2018)
   7961..7989    +  CDS            3xHA (fragment): three tandem HA epitope tags
   8015..8779    -  CDS            P74 (fragment): PIF0_NPVAC - Experimental evidence at protein level: Swiss-Prot protein existence level 1. Plays an essential role for oral infectivity of occlusion- derived virus (ODV) and functions also in host midgut attachment and fusion by binding to a specific host receptor. From Autographa californica nuclear polyhedrosis virus (AcMNPV).
   8682..9142    +  promoter       OpIE-2 promoter (fragment): immediate-early gene 2 from the Orgyia pseudotsugata multicapsid nucleopolyhedrovirus; strong constitutive baculovirus promoter for insect cell expression
   9156..9221    +  CDS            IE2 (fragment): VIE2_NPVOP - Protein inferred from homology: Swiss-Prot protein existence level 3. RING-finger E3 ubiquitin ligase that plays an important regulatory role during the initial stages of infection. Migrates to specific nuclear foci early in infection supposely to prepare the sites for viral replication by targeting and ubiquitinating host proteins. From Orgyia pseudotsugata multicapsid polyhedrosis virus (OpMNPV).
   9222..9902    +  CDS            DsRed1: wild-type DsRed mammalian codon-optimized
   9910..9993    +  CDS            large T antigen (fragment): large T antigen from SV40 (simian virus 40)
  10016..10137   +  polyA_signal   SV40 poly(A) signal: SV40 polyadenylation signal
  10840..10980   +  CDS            FP (fragment): FP25_NPVAC - Experimental evidence at protein level: Swiss-Prot protein existence level 1. From Autographa californica nuclear polyhedrosis virus (AcMNPV).
  10973..11011   -  misc_feature   MCS (fragment): pUC18/19 multiple cloning site
  11042..11064   -  protein_bind   lac operator (fragment): The lac repressor binds to the lac operator to inhibit transcription in E. coli. This inhibition can be relieved by adding lactose or isopropyl-β-D-thiogalactopyranoside (IPTG). lac repressor encoded by lacI
  11068..11098   -  promoter       lac promoter: promoter for the E. coli lac operon
  11113..11134   -  protein_bind   CAP binding site: CAP binding activates transcription in the presence of cAMP. E. coli catabolite activator protein
  11147..11239   -  CDS            lacI (fragment): lac repressor; lacI; The lac repressor binds to the lac operator to inhibit transcription in E. coli. This inhibition can be relieved by adding lactose or isopropyl-β-D-thiogalactopyranoside (IPTG).
  11241..11327   -  rep_origin     RSF ori (fragment): Plasmids containing the RSF 1030 origin of replication can be propagated in E. coli cells that contain additional plasmids with compatible origins.
