[The description below was written by a language model from this plasmid's Addgene catalogue record and pLannotate feature annotations shown in this document.]
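Description:
OA-1050L (UASt-CasRx) is a piggyBac-based insect expression and transgenesis plasmid, about 11.3 kb in total, built to place the RNA-targeting CRISPR effector CasRx under Gal4/UAS control in Drosophila. In bacteria it is maintained as a high-copy plasmid through a ColE1/pUC-type origin and selected with ampicillin via the β-lactamase gene. Short lacZα, lac promoter/operator and other cloning-vector fragments in the annotation are backbone remnants. The scattered baculovirus hits (FP25, LEF-9, P74 fragments) probably reflect viral sequence carried along with the piggyBac element. The transposon terminal repeats themselves are not annotated in the feature table.

The payload is the 2.9 kb coding sequence for RfxCas13d (CasRx) from Ruminococcus flavefaciens, followed by a fragment annotated as an HA epitope tag. It is driven by a UASt regulatory unit made of two 5X UAS blocks of Gal4-binding sites upstream of the Drosophila hsp70 minimal promoter. One of the UAS blocks is flanked by loxP sites, which in principle would allow Cre to remove it and reduce the number of Gal4 sites. CasRx is therefore expressed only where a Gal4 driver is active, allowing tissue-specific expression in crosses. A separate cassette pairs the constitutive OpIE-2 baculovirus promoter with DsRed and an SV40 polyadenylation signal, providing the red fluorescent marker used to identify transgenic animals. A φC31 attB site is also present, so site-specific integration into attP docking lines is an alternative to piggyBac transposition. The construct carries no guide RNA; the associated work on programmable RNA targeting in flies implies that guide arrays are supplied from separate constructs.
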