Addgene plasmid #132418: OA-1050L (UASt-CasRx)
Purpose: Express CasRx under UASt promoter
Depositing lab: Omar Akbari. Depositing organization: University of California, San Diego (UCSD). Publication: Programmable RNA Targeting Using CasRx in Flies. Buchman AB, Brogan DJ, Sun R, Yang T, Hsu PD, Akbari OS. CRISPR J. 2020 Jun;3(3):164-176. doi: 10.1089/crispr.2020.0018. PubMed 32584145.
Backbone
  Vector backbone: piggyBac
  Backbone size w/o insert (bp): 7733
  Total vector size (bp): 11313
  Vector type: Insect Expression
  Selectable markers: dsRed
Growth in bacteria
  Bacterial resistance: Ampicillin, 100 μg/mL
  Growth temperature: 37°C
  Growth strain: DH5alpha
  Copy number: High Copy
Gene/Insert 1
  Gene/Insert name: CasRx
  Species: Ruminococcus flavefaciens
  Insert size (bp): 2898
  Promoter: UASt
  Cloning method: Gibson Cloning
  Sequencing primers: 5′ unknown
Gene/Insert 2
  Gene/Insert name: UASt+hsp70
  Species: D. melanogaster (fly)
  Insert size (bp): 572
  Cloning method: Gibson Cloning
  Sequencing primers: 5′ unknown
Terms and licenses: Academic/Nonprofit Terms; Industry Terms: Not Available to Industry
How to cite: OA-1050L (UASt-CasRx) was a gift from Omar Akbari (Addgene plasmid # 132418 ; http://n2t.net/addgene:132418 ; RRID:Addgene_132418)
